>Addgene plasmid #203771 | PMT-mApple | addgene full sequence | sequence record 400080 | Addgene NGS Result
CAACTTTGTATAGAAAAGTTGTAGTTATTAATAGTAATCAATTACGGGGTCATTAGTTCATAGCCCATAT
ATGGAGTTCCGCGTTACATAACTTACGGTAAATGGCCCGCCTGGCTGACCGCCCAACGACCCCCGCCCAT
TGACGTCAATAATGACGTATGTTCCCATAGTAACGCCAATAGGGACTTTCCATTGACGTCAATGGGTGGA
GTATTTACGGTAAACTGCCCACTTGGCAGTACATCAAGTGTATCATATGCCAAGTACGCCCCCTATTGAC
GTCAATGACGGTAAATGGCCCGCCTGGCATTATGCCCAGTACATGACCTTATGGGACTTTCCTACTTGGC
AGTACATCTACGTATTAGTCATCGCTATTACCATGGTGATGCGGTTTTGGCAGTACATCAATGGGCGTGG
ATAGCGGTTTGACTCACGGGGATTTCCAAGTCTCCACCCCATTGACGTCAATGGGAGTTTGTTTTGGCAC
CAAAATCAACGGGACTTTCCAAAATGTCGTAACAACTCCGCCCCATTGACGCAAATGGGCGGTAGGCGTG
TACGGTGGGAGGTCTATATAAGCAGAGCTGGTTTAGTGAACCGTCAGATCACCGGTCAAGTTTGTACAAA
AAAGCAGGCTGCCACCATGGGCTGCTTCTTCAGCAAGCGGCGGAAGGCCGACAAGGAGAGCACTAGTATG
GTGAGCAAGGGCGAGGAGAATAACATGGCCATCATCAAGGAGTTCATGCGCTTCAAGGTGCACATGGAGG
GCTCCGTGAACGGCCACGAGTTCGAGATCGAGGGCGAGGGCGAGGGCCGCCCCTACGAGGCCTTTCAGAC
CGCTAAGCTGAAGGTGACCAAGGGTGGCCCCCTGCCCTTCGCCTGGGACATCCTGTCCCCTCAGTTCATG
TACGGCTCCAAGGTCTACATTAAGCACCCAGCCGACATCCCCGACTACTTCAAGCTGTCCTTCCCCGAGG
GCTTCAGGTGGGAGCGCGTGATGAACTTCGAGGACGGCGGCATTATTCACGTTAACCAGGACTCCTCCCT
GCAGGACGGCGTGTTCATCTACAAGGTGAAGCTGCGCGGCACCAACTTCCCCTCCGACGGCCCCGTAATG
CAGAAGAAGACCATGGGCTGGGAGGCCTCCGAGGAGCGGATGTACCCCGAGGACGGCGCCCTGAAGAGCG
AGATCAAGAAGAGGCTGAAGCTGAAGGACGGCGGCCACTACGCCGCCGAGGTCAAGACCACCTACAAGGC
CAAGAAGCCCGTGCAGCTGCCCGGCGCCTACATCGTCGACATCAAGTTGGACATCGTGTCCCACAACGAG
GACTACACCATCGTGGAACAGTACGAACGCGCCGAGGGCCGCCACTCCACCGGCGGCATGGACGAGCTGT
ACAAGGGTGGCGGAGGGTCCGCTAGCTAAAAGCTTACCCAGCTTTCTTGTACAAAGTGGTGATGGCCGGC
CGCTTCGAGCAGACATGATAAGATACATTGATGAGTTTGGACAAACCACAACTAGAATGCAGTGAAAAAA
ATGCTTTATTTGTGAAATTTGTGATGCTATTGCTTTATTTGTAACCATTATAAGCTGCAATAAACAAGTT
AACAACAACAATTGCATTCATTTTATGTTTCAGGTTCAGGGGGAGGTGTGGGAGGTTTTTTAAAGCAAGT
AAAACCTCTACAAATGTGGTAGCGGCCGCGGCGCTCTTCCGCTTCCTCGCTCACTGACTCGCTGCGCTCG
GTCGTTCGGCTGCGGCGAGCGGTATCAGCTCACTCAAAGGCGGTAATACGGTTATCCACAGAATCAGGGG
ATAACGCAGGAAAGAACATGTGAGCAAAAGGCCAGCAAAAGGCCAGGAACCGTAAAAAGGCCGCGTTGCT
GGCGTTTTTCCATAGGCTCCGCCCCCCTGACGAGCATCACAAAAATCGACGCTCAAGTCAGAGGTGGCGA
AACCCGACAGGACTATAAAGATACCAGGCGTTTCCCCCTGGAAGCTCCCTCGTGCGCTCTCCTGTTCCGA
CCCTGCCGCTTACCGGATACCTGTCCGCCTTTCTCTCTTCGGGAAGCGTGGCGCTTTCTCATAGCTCACG
CTGTAGGTATCTCAGTTCGGTGTAGGTCGTTCGCTCCAAGCTGGGCTGTGTGCACGAACCCCCCGTTCAG
CCCGACCGCTGCGCCTTATCCGGTAACTATCGTCTTGAGTCCAACCCGGTAAGACACGACTTATCGCCAC
TGGCAGCAGCCACTGGTAACAGGATTAGCAGAGCGAGGTATGTAGGCGGTGCTACAGAGTTCTTGAAGTG
GTGGCCTAACTACGGCTACACTAGAAGAACAGTATTTGGTATCTGCGCTCTGCTGAAGCCAGTTACCTTC
GGAAAAAGAGTTGGTAGCTCTTGATCCGGCAAACAAACCACCGCTGGTAGCGGTGGTTTTTTTGTTTGCA
AGCAGCAGATTACGCGCAGAAAAAAAGGATCTCAAGAAGATCCTTTGATCTTTTCTACGGGGTCTGACGC
TCAGTGGAACGAAAACTCACGTTAAGGGATTTTGGTCATGAGATTATCAAAAAGGATCTTCACCTAGATC
CTTTTAAATTAAAAATGAAGTTTTAAATCAATCTAAAGTATATATGAGTAAACTTGGTCTGACAGTTACC
AATGCTTAATCAGTGAGGCACCTATCTCAGCGATCTGTCTATTTCGTTCATCCATAGTTGCCTGACTCCC
CGTCGTGTAGATAACTACGATACGGGAGGGCTTACCATCTGGCCCCAGTGCTGCAATGATACCGCGAGAC
CCACGCTCACCGGCTCCAGATTTATCAGCAATAAACCAGCCAGCCGGAAGGGCCGAGCGCAGAAGTGGTC
CTGCAACTTTATCCGCCTCCATCCAGTCTATTAATTGTTGCCGGGAAGCTAGAGTAAGTAGTTCGCCAGT
TAATAGTTTGCGCAACGTTGTTGCCATTGCTACAGGCATCGTGGTGTCACGCTCGTCGTTTGGTATGGCT
TCATTCAGCTCCGGTTCCCAACGATCAAGGCGAGTTACATGATCCCCCATGTTGTGCAAAAAAGCGGTTA
GCTCCTTCGGTCCTCCGATCGTTGTCAGAAGTAAGTTGGCCGCAGTGTTATCACTCATGGTTATGGCAGC
ACTGCATAATTCTCTTACTGTCATGCCATCCGTAAGATGCTTTTCTGTGACTGGTGAGTACTCAACCAAG
TCATTCTGAGAATAGTGTATGCGGCGACCGAGTTGCTCTTGCCCGGCGTCAATACGGGATAATACCGCGC
CACATAGCAGAACTTTAAAAGTGCTCATCATTGGAAAACGTTCTTCGGGGCGAAAACTCTCAAGGATCTT
ACCGCTGTTGAGATCCAGTTCGATGTAACCCACTCGTGCACCCAACTGATCTTCAGCATCTTTTACTTTC
ACCAGCGTTTCTGGGTGAGCAAAAACAGGAAGGCAAAATGCCGCAAAAAAGGGAATAAGGGCGACACGGA
AATGTTGAATACTCATACTCTTCCTTTTTCAATATTATTGAAGCATTTATCAGGGTTATTGTCTCATGAG
CGGATACATATTTGAATGTATTTAGAAAAATAAACAAATAGGGGTTCCGCGCACATTTCCCCGAAAAGTG
CCACCTGACGTCTAAGAAACCATTATTATCATGACATTAACCTATAAAAATAGGCGTATCACGAGGCCCT
TTCGTCGGCGCGCCGCGGCCGC
Features (pLannotate 1.2.2; 11 found; start..end, strand, type, name):
      1..21      +  protein_bind   attB4: mutant version of attB; core recombination site for the Gateway® BP reaction BP Clonase™
     82..385     +  enhancer       CMV enhancer: human cytomegalovirus immediate early enhancer
    386..589     +  promoter       CMV promoter: human cytomegalovirus (CMV) immediate early promoter
    617..637     +  protein_bind   attB1: mutant version of attB; core recombination site for the Gateway® BP reaction BP Clonase™
    698..1405    +  CDS            mApple: mApple is a basic (constitutively fluorescent) red fluorescent protein published in 2008, derived from Discosoma sp.. It is reported to be a rapidly-maturing monomer with high acid sensitivity.
   1436..1460    -  protein_bind   attB2: mutant version of attB; recombination site for the Gateway® BP reaction BP Clonase™
   1489..1610    -  polyA_signal   SV40 poly(A) signal: SV40 polyadenylation signal
   1633..1701    -  CDS            large T antigen (fragment): large T antigen from SV40 (simian virus 40)
   1897..2485    -  rep_origin     ori: high-copy-number ColE1/pMB1/pBR322/pUC origin of replication
   2656..3516    -  CDS            AmpR: β-lactamase; bla; confers resistance to ampicillin, carbenicillin, and related antibiotics
   3517..3621    -  promoter       AmpR promoter: bla
