[The description below was written by a language model from this plasmid's Addgene catalogue record and pLannotate feature annotations shown in this document.]
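Description:
PMT-mApple is a mammalian expression plasmid, recorded as built on the pRK5 backbone, that drives expression of a plasma membrane-targeted version of the red fluorescent protein mApple. The sequenced plasmid is about 3.7 kb. It is propagated in E. coli through a high-copy ColE1/pUC-type origin of replication and selected with ampicillin through a β-lactamase gene under its own bla promoter.

The expression cassette consists of the human cytomegalovirus immediate early enhancer and promoter, followed by the synthetic 783 bp insert and an SV40 polyadenylation signal, next to which lies a short remnant of SV40 large T antigen coding sequence. The annotated mApple coding sequence accounts for roughly 700 bp of the insert. The remaining bases, largely upstream of the fluorescent protein, presumably carry the membrane-targeting motif, although the record neither annotates this segment nor states which targeting sequence is used. mApple is a rapidly maturing, monomeric, constitutively fluorescent red protein derived from Discosoma, with reported high acid sensitivity. Gateway-type attB4, attB1 and attB2 sites flank the promoter and the insert. These look like leftovers of an earlier recombinational assembly of the vector, since the insert itself is recorded as having been introduced by Gibson cloning.

The stated purpose is brightness calibration. In the context of the associated quantitative fluorescence microscopy work, a monomeric fluorophore anchored at the plasma membrane plausibly serves as a reference for the per-molecule brightness of a single label, against which the oligomerisation state of other membrane proteins carrying the same tag can be judged. The record gives no further detail on how it is applied.
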