Addgene plasmid #203771: PMT-mApple
Purpose: Brightness calibration
Depositing lab: Thorsten Wohland. Depositing organization: National University of Singapore. Publication: Simultaneous spatiotemporal super-resolution and multi-parametric fluorescence microscopy. Sankaran J, Balasubramanian H, Tang WH, Ng XW, Rollin A, Wohland T. Nat Commun. 2021 Mar 19;12(1):1748. doi: 10.1038/s41467-021-22002-9. PubMed 33741958.
Backbone
  Vector backbone: pRK5
  Backbone size w/o insert (bp): 2949
  Vector type: Mammalian Expression
Growth in bacteria
  Bacterial resistance: Ampicillin, 100 μg/mL
  Growth temperature: 37°C
  Growth strain: DH5alpha
  Copy number: Unknown
Gene/Insert
  Gene/Insert name: PMT-mApple (alt name: plasma membrane targeted mApple)
  Species: Synthetic
  Insert size (bp): 783
  Cloning method: Gibson Cloning
Terms and licenses: Academic/Nonprofit Terms; Industry Terms: Not Available to Industry
How to cite: PMT-mApple was a gift from Thorsten Wohland (Addgene plasmid # 203771 ; http://n2t.net/addgene:203771 ; RRID:Addgene_203771)
